Addgene plasmid #111104: pCR1178
Purpose: Expresses FANCF_-_22647294.23-P1P2 sgRNA in pCR1068
Depositing lab: Jacob Corn. Depositing organization: University of California, Berkeley. Publication: CRISPR-Cas9 genome editing in human cells occurs via the Fanconi anemia pathway. Richardson CD, Kazane KR, Feng SJ, Zelin E, Bray NL, Schafer AJ, Floor SN, Corn JE. Nat Genet. 2018 Aug;50(8):1132-1139. doi: 10.1038/s41588-018-0174-0. Epub 2018 Jul 27. PubMed 30054595.
Backbone
  Vector backbone: pCR1068
  Vector type: Lentiviral
Growth in bacteria
  Bacterial resistance: Ampicillin, 100 μg/mL
  Growth temperature: 37°C
  Growth strain: NEB Stable
  Copy number: High Copy
Gene/Insert
  Gene/Insert name: FANCF gRNA
  gRNA/shRNA sequence: GGGGTCCCAGGTGCTGACGT
  Species: H. sapiens (human)
  Entrez Gene: FANCF (a.k.a. FAF)
  Cloning method: Restriction Enzyme; 5′ cloning site Unknown (unknown if destroyed)
Terms and licenses: Academic/Nonprofit Terms; Industry Terms: Not Available to Industry
How to cite: pCR1178 was a gift from Jacob Corn (Addgene plasmid # 111104 ; http://n2t.net/addgene:111104 ; RRID:Addgene_111104)
