[The description below was written by a language model from this plasmid's Addgene catalogue record and pLannotate feature annotations shown in this document.]
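Description:
pCR1178 is a lentiviral sgRNA expression plasmid built in the pCR1068 backbone, carrying a guide RNA directed against human FANCF, a Fanconi anemia pathway gene. The guide name carries a "P1P2" promoter-style designation, but the record does not say which Cas9 variant it is meant to be paired with. In bacteria the 8.9 kb plasmid replicates from a high-copy ColE1/pUC-type origin and is selected with ampicillin through the bla gene. A recombination-tolerant strain is listed as the growth host, as is common for LTR-containing vectors.

The viral portion follows a third-generation layout. A CMV enhancer/promoter drives a chimeric truncated HIV-1 5' LTR, so genomic RNA is produced without Tat. It is followed by the Ψ packaging signal with a gag fragment, the RRE for Rev-dependent nuclear export, and the cPPT/CTS element that aids nuclear import of the proviral DNA. Downstream lies the sgRNA cassette, recognised in the annotation only by a fragment of the S. pyogenes tracrRNA scaffold. The promoter driving the guide was not annotated and is not stated in the record.

An EF-1α promoter then drives puromycin N-acetyltransferase followed by mEGFP, allowing drug selection and fluorescent tracking of transduced cells. The short gap between the two reading frames may hold a linking element, but none is annotated. Two same-orientation loxP sites bracket the region from the sgRNA scaffold through mEGFP, which would in principle permit Cre-mediated excision. A WPRE enhances transcript expression, and a truncated 3' LTR region closes the provirus. The plasmid was deposited alongside a study of how Cas9 genome editing in human cells depends on the Fanconi anemia pathway, which fits its use for perturbing FANCF in stably transduced human cells.
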