Features (pLannotate 1.2.2; 23 found; start..end, strand, type, name):
    106..223     +  misc_feature   cPPT/CTS: central polypurine tract and central termination sequence of HIV-1
    484..517     +  protein_bind   loxP: Cre-mediated recombination occurs in the 8-bp core sequence (GCATACAT). Cre recombinase
    642..709     +  misc_RNA       tracrRNA (fragment): trans-activating CRISPR RNA for the Streptococcus pyogenes CRISPR/Cas9 system
    782..1953    +  promoter       EF-1α promoter: strong constitutive promoter for human elongation factor EF-1α
   1965..2561    +  CDS            PuroR: puromycin N-acetyltransferase; pac from Streptomyces alboniger; confers resistance to puromycin
   2637..3356    +  CDS            mEGFP: enhanced GFP with monomerizing A206K mutation (Zacharias et al., 2002) mammalian codon-optimized
   3376..3409    +  protein_bind   loxP: Cre-mediated recombination occurs in the 8-bp core sequence (GCATACAT). Cre recombinase
   3442..3465    +  misc_feature   MCS (fragment): pBluescript multiple cloning site
   3465..4053    +  misc_feature   WPRE: woodchuck hepatitis virus posttranscriptional regulatory element
   4054..4073    +  misc_feature   MCS (fragment): pBluescript multiple cloning site
   4075..4575    +  CDS            nef (fragment): NEF_HV1LA - Experimental evidence at protein level: Swiss-Prot protein existence level 1. Extracellular Nef protein targets CD4(+) T-lymphocytes for apoptosis by interacting with CXCR4 surface receptors. From Human immunodeficiency virus type 1 group M subtype B (isolate Lai) (HIV-1).
   4582..4762    +  LTR            5' LTR (truncated): truncated 5' long terminal repeat (LTR) from HIV-1
   4824..5412    -  rep_origin     ori: high-copy-number ColE1/pMB1/pBR322/pUC origin of replication
   5583..6443    -  CDS            AmpR: β-lactamase; bla; confers resistance to ampicillin, carbenicillin, and related antibiotics
   6444..6548    -  promoter       AmpR promoter: bla
   6607..6659    -  misc_feature   bom (fragment): basis of mobility region from pBR322
   6814..7193    +  enhancer       CMV enhancer: human cytomegalovirus immediate early enhancer
   7194..7393    +  promoter       CMV promoter: human cytomegalovirus (CMV) immediate early promoter
   7411..7591    +  LTR            5' LTR (truncated): truncated 5' long terminal repeat (LTR) from HIV-1
   7638..7763    +  misc_feature   HIV-1 Ψ: packaging signal of human immunodeficiency virus type 1
   7747..8085    +  CDS            HIV-1 gag (fragment): gag protein from human immunodeficiency virus 1; gag
   8260..8493    +  misc_feature   RRE: The Rev response element (RRE) of HIV-1 allows for Rev-dependent mRNA export from the nucleus to the cytoplasm.
   8870..56      +  CDS            Rev (fragment) (across the origin): human immunodeficiency virus 1 (HIV-1) Rev protein; rev; enhances nuclear export of unspliced and incompletely spliced viral mRNAs
>Addgene plasmid #111104 | pCR1178 | addgene full sequence | sequence record 267961 | Addgene NGS Result
GAAGAAGAAGGTGGAGAGAGAGACAGAGACAGATCCATTCGATTAGTGAACGGATCGGCACTGCGTGCGC
CAATTCTGCAGACAAATGGCAGTATTCATCCACAATTTTAAAAGAAAAGGGGGGATTGGGGGGTACAGTG
CAGGGGAAAGAATAGTAGACATAATAGCAACAGACATACAAACTAAAGAATTACAAAAACAAATTACAAA
AATTCAAAATTTTCGGGTTTATTACAGGGACAGCAGAGATCCAGTTTGGTTAGTACCGGGCCCGCCCTGC
AGGTCTAGAGATCCGACGCGCCATCTCTAGGCCCGCGCCGGCCCCCTCGCACGGACTTGTGGGAGAAGCT
CGGCTACTCCCCTGCCCCGGTTAATTTGCATATAATATTTCCTAGTAACTATAGAGGCTTAATGTGCGAT
AAAAGACAGATAATCTGTTCTTTTTAATACTAGCTACATTTTACATGATAGGCTTGGATTTCTATAACTT
CGTATAGCATACATTATACGAAGTTATAAACAGCACAAAAGGAAACTCACCCTAACTGTAAAGTAATTGT
GTGTTTTGAGACTATAAGTATCCCTTGGAGAACCACCTTGTTGGGGGTCCCAGGTGCTGACGTGTTTAAG
AGCTAAGCTGGAAACAGCATAGCAAGTTTAAATAAGGCTAGTCCGTTATCAACTTGAAAAAGTGGCACCG
AGTCGGTGCTTTTTTTCTCGAGTACTAGGATCCATTAGGCGGCCGCCCTGCAGGGTGGATAACCGTATTA
CCGCCATGCATGTGCCCGTCAGTGGGCAGAGCGCACATCGCCCACAGTCCCCGAGAAGTTGGGGGGAGGG
GTCGGCAATTGAACCGGTGCCTAGAGAAGGTGGCGCGGGGTAAACTGGGAAAGTGATGTCGTGTACTGGC
TCCGCCTTTTTCCCGAGGGTGGGGGAGAACCGTATATAAGTGCAGTAGTCGCCGTGAACGTTCTTTTTCG
CAACGGGTTTGCCGCCAGAACACAGGTAAGTGCCGTGTGTGGTTCCCGCGGGCCTGGCCTCTTTACGGGT
TATGGCCCTTGCGTGCCTTGAATTACTTCCACCTGGCTGCAGTACGTGATTCTTGATCCCGAGCTTCGGG
TTGGAAGTGGGTGGGAGAGTTCGAGGCCTTGCGCTTAAGGAGCCCCTTCGCCTCGTGCTTGAGTTGAGGC
CTGGCCTGGGCGCTGGGGCCGCCGCGTGCGAATCTGGTGGCACCTTCGCGCCTGTCTCGCTGCTTTCGAT
AAGTCTCTAGCCATTTAAAATTTTTGATGACCTGCTGCGACGCTTTTTTTCTGGCAAGATAGTCTTGTAA
ATGCGGGCCAAGATCTGCACACTGGTATTTCGGTTTTTGGGGCCGCGGGCGGCGACGGGGCCCGTGCGTC
CCAGCGCACATGTTCGGCGAGGCGGGGCCTGCGAGCGCGGCCACCGAGAATCGGACGGGGGTAGTCTCAA
GCTGGCCGGCCTGCTCTGGTGCCTGGCCTCGCGCCGCCGTGTATCGCCCCGCCCTGGGCGGCAAGGCTGG
CCCGGTCGGCACCAGTTGCGTGAGCGGAAAGATGGCCGCTTCCCGGCCCTGCTGCAGGGAGCTCAAAATG
GAGGACGCGGCGCTCGGGAGAGCGGGCGGGTGAGTCACCCACACAAAGGAAAAGGGCCTTTCCGTCCTCA
GCCGTCGCTTCATGTGACTCCACGGAGTACCGGGCGCCGTCCAGGCACCTCGATTAGTTCTCGCGCTTTT
GGAGTACGTCGTCTTTAGGTTGGGGGGAGGGGTTTTATGCGATGGAGTTTCCCCACACTGAGTGGGTGGA
GACTGAAGTTAGGCCAGCTTGGCACTTGATGTAATTCTCCTTGGAATTTGCCCTTTTTGAGTTTGGATCT
TGGTTCATTCTCAAGCCTCAGACAGTGGTTCAAAGTTTTTTTCTTCCATTTCAGGTGTCGTGAGCTAGCC
CACCATGACCGAGTACAAGCCCACGGTGCGCCTCGCCACCCGCGACGACGTCCCCCGGGCCGTACGCACC
CTCGCCGCCGCGTTCGCCGACTACCCCGCCACGCGCCACACCGTCGACCCGGACCGCCACATCGAGCGGG
TCACCGAGCTGCAAGAACTCTTCCTCACGCGCGTCGGGCTCGACATCGGCAAGGTGTGGGTCGCGGACGA
CGGCGCCGCGGTGGCGGTCTGGACCACGCCGGAGAGCGTCGAAGCGGGGGCGGTGTTCGCCGAGATCGGC
CCGCGCATGGCCGAGTTGAGCGGTTCCCGGCTGGCCGCGCAGCAACAGATGGAAGGCCTCCTGGCGCCGC
ACCGGCCCAAGGAGCCCGCGTGGTTCCTGGCCACCGTCGGCGTCTCGCCCGACCACCAGGGCAAGGGTCT
GGGCAGCGCCGTCGTGCTCCCCGGAGTGGAGGCGGCCGAGCGCGCCGGGGTGCCCGCCTTCCTGGAGACC
TCCGCGCCCCGCAACCTCCCCTTCTACGAGCGGCTCGGCTTCACCGTCACCGCCGACGTCGAGGTGCCCG
AAGGACCGCGCACCTGGTGCATGACCCGCAAGCCCGGTGCCGGATCGGGAGAGGGCAGAGGAAGTCTGCT
AACATGCGGTGACGTCGAGGAGAATCCTGGCCCACCGGTCGCCACCATGGTGAGCAAGGGCGAGGAGCTG
TTCACCGGGGTGGTGCCCATCCTGGTCGAGCTGGACGGCGACGTAAACGGCCACAAGTTCAGCGTGTCCG
GCGAGGGCGAGGGCGATGCCACCTACGGCAAGCTGACCCTGAAGTTCATCTGCACCACCGGCAAGCTGCC
GGTGCCCTGGCCCACCCTCGTGACCACCCTGACCCATGGCGTGCAGTGCTTCAGCCGCTACCCCGACCAC
ATGAAGCAGCACGACTTCTTCAAGTCCGCCATGCCCGAAGGCTACGTCCAGGAGCGCACCATCTTCTTCA
AGGACGACGGCAACTACAAGACCCGCGCCGAGGTGAAGTTCGAGGGCGACACCCTGGTGAACCGCATCGA
GCTGAAGGGCATCGACTTCAAGGAGGACGGCAACATCCTGGGGCACAAGCTGGAGTACAACTACAACAGC
CACAACGTCTATATCATGGCCGACAAGCAGAAGAACGGCATCAAGGTGAACTTCAAGATCCGCCACAACA
TCGAGGACGGCAGCGTGCAGCTCGCCGACCACTACCAGCAGAACACCCCCATCGGCGACGGCCCCGTGCT
GCTGCCCGACAACCACTACCTGAGCACCCAGTCCAAGCTGAGTAAAGACCCCAACGAGAAGCGCGATCAC
ATGGTCCTGCTGGAGTTCGTGACCGCCGCCGGGATCACTCTCGGCATGGACGAGCTGTACAAGTAAGAAT
TCGTCGAGGGACCTAATAACTTCGTATAGCATACATTATACGAAGTTATACATGTTTAAGGGTTCCGGTT
CCACTAGGTACAATTCGATATCAAGCTTATCGATAATCAACCTCTGGATTACAAAATTTGTGAAAGATTG
ACTGGTATTCTTAACTATGTTGCTCCTTTTACGCTATGTGGATACGCTGCTTTAATGCCTTTGTATCATG
CTATTGCTTCCCGTATGGCTTTCATTTTCTCCTCCTTGTATAAATCCTGGTTGCTGTCTCTTTATGAGGA
GTTGTGGCCCGTTGTCAGGCAACGTGGCGTGGTGTGCACTGTGTTTGCTGACGCAACCCCCACTGGTTGG
GGCATTGCCACCACCTGTCAGCTCCTTTCCGGGACTTTCGCTTTCCCCCTCCCTATTGCCACGGCGGAAC
TCATCGCCGCCTGCCTTGCCCGCTGCTGGACAGGGGCTCGGCTGTTGGGCACTGACAATTCCGTGGTGTT
GTCGGGGAAATCATCGTCCTTTCCTTGGCTGCTCGCCTGTGTTGCCACCTGGATTCTGCGCGGGACGTCC
TTCTGCTACGTCCCTTCGGCCCTCAATCCAGCGGACCTTCCTTCCCGCGGCCTGCTGCCGGCTCTGCGGC
CTCTTCCGCGTCTTCGCCTTCGCCCTCAGACGAGTCGGATCTCCCTTTGGGCCGCCTCCCCGCATCGATA
CCGTCGACCTCGATCGAGACCTAGAAAAACATGGAGCAATCACAAGTAGCAATACAGCAGCTACCAATGC
TGATTGTGCCTGGCTAGAAGCACAAGAGGAGGAGGAGGTGGGTTTTCCAGTCACACCTCAGGTACCTTTA
AGACCAATGACTTACAAGGCAGCTGTAGATCTTAGCCACTTTTTAAAAGAAAAGGGGGGACTGGAAGGGC
TAATTCACTCCCAACGAAGACAAGATATCCTTGATCTGTGGATCTACCACACACAAGGCTACTTCCCTGA
TTGGCAGAACTACACACCAGGGCCAGGGATCAGATATCCACTGACCTTTGGATGGTGCTACAAGCTAGTA
CCAGTTGAGCAAGAGAAGGTAGAAGAAGCCAATGAAGGAGAGAACACCCGCTTGTTACACCCTGTGAGCC
TGCATGGGATGGATGACCCGGAGAGAGAAGTATTAGAGTGGAGGTTTGACAGCCGCCTAGCATTTCATCA
CATGGCCCGAGAGCTGCATCCGGACTGTACTGGGTCTCTCTGGTTAGACCAGATCTGAGCCTGGGAGCTC
TCTGGCTAACTAGGGAACCCACTGCTTAAGCCTCAATAAAGCTTGCCTTGAGTGCTTCAAGTAGTGTGTG
CCCGTCTGTTGTGTGACTCTGGTAACTAGAGATCCCTCAGACCCTTTTAGTCAGTGTGGAAAATCTCTAG
CAGCATGTGAGCAAAAGGCCAGCAAAAGGCCAGGAACCGTAAAAAGGCCGCGTTGCTGGCGTTTTTCCAT
AGGCTCCGCCCCCCTGACGAGCATCACAAAAATCGACGCTCAAGTCAGAGGTGGCGAAACCCGACAGGAC
TATAAAGATACCAGGCGTTTCCCCCTGGAAGCTCCCTCGTGCGCTCTCCTGTTCCGACCCTGCCGCTTAC
CGGATACCTGTCCGCCTTTCTCCCTTCGGGAAGCGTGGCGCTTTCTCATAGCTCACGCTGTAGGTATCTC
AGTTCGGTGTAGGTCGTTCGCTCCAAGCTGGGCTGTGTGCACGAACCCCCCGTTCAGCCCGACCGCTGCG
CCTTATCCGGTAACTATCGTCTTGAGTCCAACCCGGTAAGACACGACTTATCGCCACTGGCAGCAGCCAC
TGGTAACAGGATTAGCAGAGCGAGGTATGTAGGCGGTGCTACAGAGTTCTTGAAGTGGTGGCCTAACTAC
GGCTACACTAGAAGAACAGTATTTGGTATCTGCGCTCTGCTGAAGCCAGTTACCTTCGGAAAAAGAGTTG
GTAGCTCTTGATCCGGCAAACAAACCACCGCTGGTAGCGGTGGTTTTTTTGTTTGCAAGCAGCAGATTAC
GCGCAGAAAAAAAGGATCTCAAGAAGATCCTTTGATCTTTTCTACGGGGTCTGACGCTCAGTGGAACGAA
AACTCACGTTAAGGGATTTTGGTCATGAGATTATCAAAAAGGATCTTCACCTAGATCCTTTTAAATTAAA
AATGAAGTTTTAAATCAATCTAAAGTATATATGAGTAAACTTGGTCTGACAGTTACCAATGCTTAATCAG
TGAGGCACCTATCTCAGCGATCTGTCTATTTCGTTCATCCATAGTTGCCTGACTCCCCGTCGTGTAGATA
ACTACGATACGGGAGGGCTTACCATCTGGCCCCAGTGCTGCAATGATACCGCGAGACCCACGCTCACCGG
CTCCAGATTTATCAGCAATAAACCAGCCAGCCGGAAGGGCCGAGCGCAGAAGTGGTCCTGCAACTTTATC
CGCCTCCATCCAGTCTATTAATTGTTGCCGGGAAGCTAGAGTAAGTAGTTCGCCAGTTAATAGTTTGCGC
AACGTTGTTGCCATTGCTACAGGCATCGTGGTGTCACGCTCGTCGTTTGGTATGGCTTCATTCAGCTCCG
GTTCCCAACGATCAAGGCGAGTTACATGATCCCCCATGTTGTGCAAAAAAGCGGTTAGCTCCTTCGGTCC
TCCGATCGTTGTCAGAAGTAAGTTGGCCGCAGTGTTATCACTCATGGTTATGGCAGCACTGCATAATTCT
CTTACTGTCATGCCATCCGTAAGATGCTTTTCTGTGACTGGTGAGTACTCAACCAAGTCATTCTGAGAAT
AGTGTATGCGGCGACCGAGTTGCTCTTGCCCGGCGTCAATACGGGATAATACCGCGCCACATAGCAGAAC
TTTAAAAGTGCTCATCATTGGAAAACGTTCTTCGGGGCGAAAACTCTCAAGGATCTTACCGCTGTTGAGA
TCCAGTTCGATGTAACCCACTCGTGCACCCAACTGATCTTCAGCATCTTTTACTTTCACCAGCGTTTCTG
GGTGAGCAAAAACAGGAAGGCAAAATGCCGCAAAAAAGGGAATAAGGGCGACACGGAAATGTTGAATACT
CATACTCTTCCTTTTTCAATATTATTGAAGCATTTATCAGGGTTATTGTCTCATGAGCGGATACATATTT
GAATGTATTTAGAAAAATAAACAAATAGGGGTTCCGCGCACATTTCCCCGAAAAGTGCCACCTGACGTCG
ACGGATCGGGAGATCTCCCGATCCCCTATGGTGCACTCTCAGTACAATCTGCTCTGATGCCGCATAGTTA
AGCCAGTATCTGCTCCCTGCTTGTGTGTTGGAGGTCGCTGAGTAGTGCGCGAGCAAAATTTAAGCTACAA
CAAGGCAAGGCTTGACCGACAATTGCATGAAGAATCTGCTTAGGGTTAGGCGTTTTGCGCTGCTTCGCGA
TGTACGGGCCAGATATACGCGTTGACATTGATTATTGACTAGTTATTAATAGTAATCAATTACGGGGTCA
TTAGTTCATAGCCCATATATGGAGTTCCGCGTTACATAACTTACGGTAAATGGCCCGCCTGGCTGACCGC
CCAACGACCCCCGCCCATTGACGTCAATAATGACGTATGTTCCCATAGTAACGCCAATAGGGACTTTCCA
TTGACGTCAATGGGTGGAGTATTTACGGTAAACTGCCCACTTGGCAGTACATCAAGTGTATCATATGCCA
AGTACGCCCCCTATTGACGTCAATGACGGTAAATGGCCCGCCTGGCATTATGCCCAGTACATGACCTTAT
GGGACTTTCCTACTTGGCAGTACATCTACGTATTAGTCATCGCTATTACCATGGTGATGCGGTTTTGGCA
GTACATCAATGGGCGTGGATAGCGGTTTGACTCACGGGGATTTCCAAGTCTCCACCCCATTGACGTCAAT
GGGAGTTTGTTTTGGCACCAAAATCAACGGGACTTTCCAAAATGTCGTAACAACTCCGCCCCATTGACGC
AAATGGGCGGTAGGCGTGTACGGTGGGAGGTCTATATAAGCAGCGCGTTTTGCCTGTACTGGGTCTCTCT
GGTTAGACCAGATCTGAGCCTGGGAGCTCTCTGGCTAACTAGGGAACCCACTGCTTAAGCCTCAATAAAG
CTTGCCTTGAGTGCTTCAAGTAGTGTGTGCCCGTCTGTTGTGTGACTCTGGTAACTAGAGATCCCTCAGA
CCCTTTTAGTCAGTGTGGAAAATCTCTAGCAGTGGCGCCCGAACAGGGACTTGAAAGCGAAAGGGAAACC
AGAGGAGCTCTCTCGACGCAGGACTCGGCTTGCTGAAGCGCGCACGGCAAGAGGCGAGGGGCGGCGACTG
GTGAGTACGCCAAAAATTTTGACTAGCGGAGGCTAGAAGGAGAGAGATGGGTGCGAGAGCGTCAGTATTA
AGCGGGGGAGAATTAGATCGCGATGGGAAAAAATTCGGTTAAGGCCAGGGGGAAAGAAAAAATATAAATT
AAAACATATAGTATGGGCAAGCAGGGAGCTAGAACGATTCGCAGTTAATCCTGGCCTGTTAGAAACATCA
GAAGGCTGTAGACAAATACTGGGACAGCTACAACCATCCCTTCAGACAGGATCAGAAGAACTTAGATCAT
TATATAATACAGTAGCAACCCTCTATTGTGTGCATCAAAGGATAGAGATAAAAGACACCAAGGAAGCTTT
AGACAAGATAGAGGAAGAGCAAAACAAAAGTAAGACCACCGCACAGCAAGCGGCCGGCCGCTGATCTTCA
GACCTGGAGGAGGAGATATGAGGGACAATTGGAGAAGTGAATTATATAAATATAAAGTAGTAAAAATTGA
ACCATTAGGAGTAGCACCCACCAAGGCAAAGAGAAGAGTGGTGCAGAGAGAAAAAAGAGCAGTGGGAATA
GGAGCTTTGTTCCTTGGGTTCTTGGGAGCAGCAGGAAGCACTATGGGCGCAGCGTCAATGACGCTGACGG
TACAGGCCAGACAATTATTGTCTGGTATAGTGCAGCAGCAGAACAATTTGCTGAGGGCTATTGAGGCGCA
ACAGCATCTGTTGCAACTCACAGTCTGGGGCATCAAGCAGCTCCAGGCAAGAATCCTGGCTGTGGAAAGA
TACCTAAAGGATCAACAGCTCCTGGGGATTTGGGGTTGCTCTGGAAAACTCATTTGCACCACTGCTGTGC
CTTGGAATGCTAGTTGGAGTAATAAATCTCTGGAACAGATTTGGAATCACACGACCTGGATGGAGTGGGA
CAGAGAAATTAACAATTACACAAGCTTAATACACTCCTTAATTGAAGAATCGCAAAACCAGCAAGAAAAG
AATGAACAAGAATTATTGGAATTAGATAAATGGGCAAGTTTGTGGAATTGGTTTAACATAACAAATTGGC
TGTGGTATATAAAATTATTCATAATGATAGTAGGAGGCTTGGTAGGTTTAAGAATAGTTTTTGCTGTACT
TTCTATAGTGAATAGAGTTAGGCAGGGATATTCACCATTATCGTTTCAGACCCACCTCCCAACCCCGAGG
GGACCCGACAGGCCCGAAGGAATA
